>Addgene plasmid #27486 | NGFR P210 | addgene full sequence | sequence record 266329 | Addgene NGS Result
TAAAGATACCAGGCGTTTCCCCCTGGAAGCTCCCTCGTGCGCTCTCCTGTTCCGACCCTGCCGCTTACCG
GATACCTGTCCGCCTTTCTCCCTTCGGGAAGCGTGGCGCTTTCTCATAGCTCACGCTGTAGGTATCTCAG
TTCGGTGTAGGTCGTTCGCTCCAAGCTGGGCTGTGTGCACGAACCCCCCGTTCAGCCCGACCGCTGCGCC
TTATCCGGTAACTATCGTCTTGAGTCCAACCCGGTAAGACACGACTTATCGCCACTGGCAGCAGCCACTG
GTAACAGGATTAGCAGAGCGAGGTATGTAGGCGGTGCTACAGAGTTCTTGAAGTGGTGGCCTAACTACGG
CTACACTAGAAGAACAGTATTTGGTATCTGCGCTCTGCTGAAGCCAGTTACCTTCGGAAAAAGAGTTGGT
AGCTCTTGATCCGGCAAACAAACCACCGCTGGTAGCGGTGGTTTTTTTGTTTGCAAGCAGCAGATTACGC
GCAGAAAAAAAGGATCTCAAGAAGATCCTTTGATCTTTTCTACGGGGTCTGACGCTCAGTGGAACGAAAA
CTCACGTTAAGGGATTTTGGTCATGAGATTATCAAAAAGGATCTTCACCTAGATCCTTTTAAATTAAAAA
TGAAGTTTTAAATCAATCTAAAGTATATATGAGTAAACTTGGTCTGACAGTTACCAATGCTTAATCAGTG
AGGCACCTATCTCAGCGATCTGTCTATTTCGTTCATCCATAGTTGCCTGACTCCCCGTCGTGTAGATAAC
TACGATACGGGAGGGCTTACCATCTGGCCCCAGTGCTGCAATGATACCGCGAGACCCACGCTCACCGGCT
CCAGATTTATCAGCAATAAACCAGCCAGCCGGAAGGGCCGAGCGCAGAAGTGGTCCTGCAACTTTATCCG
CCTCCATCCAGTCTATTAATTGTTGCCGGGAAGCTAGAGTAAGTAGTTCGCCAGTTAATAGTTTGCGCAA
CGTTGTTGCCATTGCTACAGGCATCGTGGTGTCACGCTCGTCGTTTGGTATGGCTTCATTCAGCTCCGGT
TCCCAACGATCAAGGCGAGTTACATGATCCCCCATGTTGTGCAAAAAAGCGGTTAGCTCCTTCGGTCCTC
CGATCGTTGTCAGAAGTAAGTTGGCCGCAGTGTTATCACTCATGGTTATGGCAGCACTGCATAATTCTCT
TACTGTCATGCCATCCGTAAGATGCTTTTCTGTGACTGGTGAGTACTCAACCAAGTCATTCTGAGAATAG
TGTATGCGGCGACCGAGTTGCTCTTGCCCGGCGTCAATACGGGATAATACCGCGCCACATAGCAGAACTT
TAAAAGTGCTCATCATTGGAAAACGTTCTTCGGGGCGAAAACTCTCAAGGATCTTACCGCTGTTGAGATC
CAGTTCGATGTAACCCACTCGTGCACCCAACTGATCTTCAGCATCTTTTACTTTCACCAGCGTTTCTGGG
TGAGCAAAAACAGGAAGGCAAAATGCCGCAAAAAAGGGAATAAGGGCGACACGGAAATGTTGAATACTCA
TACTCTTCCTTTTTCAATATTATTGAAGCATTTATCAGGGTTATTGTCTCATGAGCGGATACATATTTGA
ATGTATTTAGAAAAATAAACAAATAGGGGTTCCGCGCACATTTCCCCGAAAAGTGCCACCTGACGTCTAA
GAAACCATTATTATCATGACATTAACCTATAAAAATAGGCGTATCACGAGGCCCTTTCGTCTCGCGCGTT
TCGGTGATGACGGTGAAAACCTCTGACACATGCAGCTCCCGGAGACGGTCACAGCTTGTCTGTAAGCGGA
TGCCGGGAGCAGACAAGCCCGTCAGGGCGCGTCAGCGGGTGTTGGCGGGTGTCGGGGCTGGCTTAACTAT
GCGGCATCAGAGCAGATTGTACTGAGAGTGCACCATATGCGGTGTGAAATACCGCACAGATGCGTAAGGA
GAAAATACCGCATCAGGCGCCATTCGCCATTCAGGCTGCGCAACTGTTGGGAAGGGCGATCGGTGCGGGC
CTCTTCGCTATTACGCCAGCTGGCGAAAGGGGGATGTGCTGCAAGGCGATTAAGTTGGGTAACGCCAGGG
TTTTCCCAGTCACGACGTTGTAAAACGACGGCGCAAGGAATGGTGCATGCAAGGAGATGGCGCCCAACAG
TCCCCCGGCCACGGGGCCTGCCACCATACCCACGCCGAAACAAGCGCTCATGAGCCCGAAGTGGCGAGCC
CGATCTTCCCCATCGGTGATGTCGGCGATATAGGCGCCAGCAACCGCACCTGTGGCGCCGGTGATGCCGG
CCACGATGCGTCCGGCGTAGAGGCGATTAGTCCAATTTGTTAAAGACAGGATATCAGTGGTCCAGGCTCT
AGTTTTGACTCAACAATATCACCAGCTGAAGCCTATAGAGTACGAGCCATAGATAAAATAAAAGATTTTA
TTTAGTCTCCAGAAAAAGGGGGGAATGAAAGACCCCACCTGTAGGTTTGGCAAGCTAGCTTAAGTAACGC
CATTTTGCAAGGCATGGAAAATACATAACTGAGAATAGAGAAGTTCAGATCAAGGTTAGGAACAGAGAGA
CAGCAGAATATGGGCCAAACAGGATATCTGTGGTAAGCAGTTCCTGCCCCGGCTCAGGGCCAAGAACAGA
TGGTCCCCAGATGCGGTCCCGCCCTCAGCAGTTTCTAGAGAACCATCAGATGTTTCCAGGGTGCCCCAAG
GACCTGAAATGACCCTGTGCCTTATTTGAACTAACCAATCAGTTCGCTTCTCGCTTCTGTTCGCGCGCTT
CTGCTCCCCGAGCTCAATAAAAGAGCCCACAACCCCTCACTCGGCGCGCCAGTCCTCCGATAGACTGCGT
CGCCCGGGTACCCGTATTCCCAATAAAGCCTCTTGCTGTTTGCATCCGAATCGTGGACTCGCTGATCCTT
GGGAGGGTCTCCTCAGATTGATTGACTGCCCACCTCGGGGGTCTTTCATTTGGAGGTTCCACCGAGATTT
GGAGACCCCTGCCCAGGGACCACCGACCCCCCCGCCGGGAGGTAAGCTGGCCAGCGGTCGTTTCGTGTCT
GTCTCTGTCTTTGTGCGTGTTTGTGCCGGCATCTAATGTTTGCGCCTGCGTCTGTACTAGTTAGCTAACT
AGCTCTGTATCTGGCGGACCCGTGGTGGAACTGACGAGTTCTGAACACCCGGCCGCAACCCTGGGAGACG
TCCCAGGGACTTTGGGGGCCGTTTTTGTGGCCCGACCTGAGGAAGGGAGTCGATGTGGAATCCGACCCCG
TCAGGATATGTGGTTCTGGTAGGAGACGAGAACCTAAAACAGTTCCCGCCTCCGTCTGAATTTTTGCTTT
CGGTTTGGAACCGAAGCCGCGCGTCTTGTCTGCTGCAGCGCTGCAGCATCGTTCTGTGTTGTCTCTGTCT
GACTGTGTTTCTGTATTTGTCTGAAAATTAGGGCCAGACTGTTACCACTCCCTTAAGTTTGACCTTAGGT
CACTGGAAAGATGTCGAGCGGATCGCTCACAACCAGTCGGTAGATGTCAAGAAGAGACGTTGGGTTACCT
TCTGCTCTGCAGAATGGCCAACCTTTAACGTCGGATGGCCGCGAGACGGCACCTTTAACCGAGACCTCAT
CACCCAGGTTAAGATCAAGGTCTTTTCACCTGGCCCGCATGGACACCCAGACCAGGTCCCCTACATCGTG
ACCTGGGAAGCCTTGGCTTTTGACCCCCCTCCCTGGGTCAAGCCCTTTGTACACCCTAAGCCTCCGCCTC
CTCTTCCTCCATCCGCCCCGTCTCTCCCCCTTGAACCTCCTCGTTCGACCCCGCCTCGATCCTCCCTTTA
TCCAGCCCTCACTCCTTCTCTAGGCGCCGGAATTAGATCTCTCGAGGTTAACGAATTCCGCGGGGCCATG
GGGGCCGCCCGGCGCCCGGGGCCGGGCCTGGCGAGGCCGCCGCGCCGCCGCTGAGACGGGCCCCGCGCGC
AGCCCGGCGGCGCAGGTAAGGCCGGCCGCGCCATGGTGGACCCGGTGGGCTTCGCGGAGGCGTGGAAGGC
GCAGTTCCCGGACTCAGAGCCCCCGCGCATGGAGCTGCGCTCAGTGGGCGACATCGAGCAGGAGCTGGAG
CGCTGCAAGGCCTCCATTCGGCGCCTGGAGCAGGAGGTGAACCAGGAGCGCTTCCGCATGATCTACCTGC
AGACGTTGCTGGCCAAGGAAAAGAAGAGCTATGACCGGCAGCGATGGGGCTTCCGGCGCGCGGCGCAGGC
CCCCGACGGCGCCTCCGAGCCCCGAGCGTCCGCGTCGCGCCCGCAGCCAGCGCCCGCCGACGGAGCCGAC
CCGCCGCCCGCCGAGGAGCCCGAGGCCCGGCCCGACGGCGAGGGTTCTCCGGGTAAGGCCAGGCCCGGGA
CCGCCCGCAGGCCCGGGGCAGCCGCGTCGGGGGAACGGGACGACCGGGGACCCCCCGCCAGCGTGGCGGC
GCTCAGGTCCAACTTCGAGCGGATCCGCAAGGGCCATGGCCAGCCCGGGGCGGACGCCGAGAAGCCCTTC
TACGTGAACGTCGAGTTTCACCACGAGCGCGGCCTGGTGAAGGTCAACGACAAAGAGGTGTCGGACCGCA
TCAGCTCCCTGGGCAGCCAGGCCATGCAGATGGAGCGCAAAAAGTCCCAGCACGGCGCGGGCTCGAGCGT
GGGGGATGCATCCAGGCCCCCTTACCGGGGACGCTCCTCGGAGAGCAGCTGCGGCGTCGACGGCGACTAC
GAGGACGCCGAGTTGAACCCCCGCTTCCTGAAGGACAACCTGATCGACGCCAATGGCGGTAGCAGGCCCC
CTTGGCCGCCCCTGGAGTACCAGCCCTACCAGAGCATCTACGTCGGGGGCATGATGGAAGGGGAGGGCAA
GGGCCCGCTCCTGCGCAGCCAGAGCACCTCTGAGCAGGAGAAGCGCCTTACCTGGCCCCGCAGGTCCTAC
TCCCCCCGGAGTTTTGAGGATTGCGGAGGCGGCTATACCCCGGACTGCAGCTCCAATGAGAACCTCACCT
CCAGCGAGGAGGACTTCTCCTCTGGCCAGTCCAGCCGCGTGTCCCCAAGCCCCACCACCTACCGCATGTT
CCGGGACAAAAGCCGCTCTCCCTCGCAGAACTCGCAACAGTCCTTCGACAGCAGCAGTCCCCCCACGCCG
CAGTGCCATAAGCGGCACCGGCACTGCCCGGTTGTCGTGTCCGAGGCCACCATCGTGGGCGTCCGCAAGA
CCGGGCAGATCTGGCCCAACGATGGCGAGGGCGCCTTCCATGGAGACGCAGATGGCTCGTTCGGAACACC
ACCTGGATACGGCTGCGCTGCAGACCGGGCAGAGGAGCAGCGCCGGCACCAAGATGGGCTGCCCTACATT
GATGACTCGCCCTCCTCATCGCCCCACCTCAGCAGCAAGGGCAGGGGCAGCCGGGATGCGCTGGTCTCGG
GAGCCCTGGAGTCCACTAAAGCGAGTGAGCTGGACTTGGAAAAGGGCTTGGAGATGAGAAAATGGGTCCT
GTCGGGAATCCTGGCTAGCGAGGAGACTTACCTGAGCCACCTGGAGGCACTGCTGCTGCCCATGAAGCCT
TTGAAAGCCGCTGCCACCACCTCTCAGCCGGTGCTGACGAGTCAGCAGATCGAGACCATCTTCTTCAAAG
TGCCTGAGCTCTACGAGATCCACAAGGAGTTCTATGATGGGCTCTTCCCCCGCGTGCAGCAGTGGAGCCA
CCAGCAGCGGGTGGGCGACCTCTTCCAGAAGCTGGCCAGCCAGCTGGGTGTGTACCGGGCCTTCGTGGAC
AACTACGGAGTTGCCATGGAAATGGCTGAGAAGTGCTGTCAGGCCAATGCTCAGTTTGCAGAAATCTCCG
AGAACCTGAGAGCCAGAAGCAACAAAGATGCCAAGGATCCAACGACCAAGAACTCTCTGGAAACTCTGCT
CTACAAGCCTGTGGACCGTGTGACGAGGAGCACGCTGGTCCTCCATGACTTGCTGAAGCACACTCCTGCC
AGCCACCCTGACCACCCCTTGCTGCAGGACGCCCTCCGCATCTCACAGAACTTCCTGTCCAGCATCAATG
AGGAGATCACACCCCGACGGCAGTCCATGACGGTGAAGAAGGGAGAGCACCGGCAGCTGCTGAAGGACAG
CTTCATGGTGGAGCTGGTGGAGGGGGCCCGCAAGCTGCGCCACGTCTTCCTGTTCACCGACCTGCTTCTC
TGCACCAAGCTCAAGAAGCAGAGCGGAGGCAAAACGCAGCAGTATGACTGCAAATGGTACATTCCGCTCA
CGGATCTCAGCTTCCAGATGGTGGATGAACTGGAGGCAGTGCCCAACATCCCCCTGGTGCCCGATGAGGA
GCTGGACGCTTTGAAGATCAAGATCTCCCAGATCAAGAGTGACATCCAGAGAGAGAAGAGGGCGAACAAG
GGCAGCAAGGCTACGGAGAGGCTGAAGAAGAAGCTGTCGGAGCAGGAGTCACTGCTGCTGCTTATGTCTC
CCAGCATGGCCTTCAGGGTGCACAGCCGCAACGGCAAGAGTTACACGTTCCTGATCTCCTCTGACTATGA
GCGTGCAGAGTGGAGGGAGAACATCCGGGAGCAGCAGAAGAAGTGTTTCAGAAGCTTCTCCCTGACATCC
GTGGAGCTGCAGATGCTGACCAACTCGTGTGTGAAACTCCAGACTGTCCACAGCATTCCGCTGACCATCA
ATAAGGAAGATGATGAGTCTCCGGGGCTCTATGGGTTTCTGAATGTCATCGTCCACTCAGCCACTGGATT
TAAGCAGAGTTCAAAAGCCCTTCAGCGGCCAGTAGCATCTGACTTTGAGCCTCAGGGTCTGAGTGAAGCC
GCTCGTTGGAACTCCAAGGAAAACCTTCTCGCTGGACCCAGTGAAAATGACCCCAACCTTTTCGTTGCAC
TGTATGATTTTGTGGCCAGTGGAGATAACACTCTAAGCATAACTAAAGGTGAAAAGCTCCGGGTCTTAGG
CTATAATCACAATGGGGAATGGTGTGAAGCCCAAACCAAAAATGGCCAAGGCTGGGTCCCAAGCAACTAC
ATCACGCCAGTCAACAGTCTGGAGAAACACTCCTGGTACCATGGGCCTGTGTCCCGCAATGCCGCTGAGT
ATCTGCTGAGCAGCGGGATCAATGGCAGCTTCTTGGTGCGTGAGAGTGAGAGCAGTCCTGGCCAGAGGTC
CATCTCGCTGAGATACGAAGGGAGGGTGTACCATTACAGGATCAACACTGCTTCTGATGGCAAGCTCTAC
GTCTCCTCCGAGAGCCGCTTCAACACCCTGGCCGAGTTGGTTCATCATCATTCAACGGTGGCCGACGGGC
TCATCACCACGCTCCATTATCCAGCCCCAAAGCGCAACAAGCCCACTGTCTATGGTGTGTCCCCCAACTA
CGACAAGTGGGAGATGGAACGCACGGACATCACCATGAAGCACAAGCTGGGCGGGGGCCAGTACGGGGAG
GTGTACGAGGGCGTGTGGAAGAAATACAGCCTGACGGTGGCCGTGAAGACCTTGAAGGAGGACACCATGG
AGGTGGAAGAGTTCTTGAAAGAAGCTGCAGTCATGAAAGAGATCAAACACCCTAACCTGGTGCAGCTCCT
TGGGGTCTGCACCCGGGAGCCCCCGTTCTATATCATCACTGAGTTCATGACCTACGGGAACCTCCTGGAC
TACCTGAGGGAGTGCAACCGGCAGGAGGTGAACGCCGTGGTGCTGCTGTACATGGCCACTCAGATCTCGT
CAGCCATGGAGTACCTGGAGAAGAAAAACTTCATCCACAGAGATCTTGCTGCCCGAAACTGCCTGGTAGG
GGAGAACCACTTGGTGAAGGTAGCTGATTTTGGCCTGAGCAGGTTGATGACAGGGGACACCTACACAGCC
CATGCTGGAGCCAAGTTCCCCATCAAATGGACTGCACCCGAGAGCCTGGCCTACAACAAGTTCTCCATCA
AGTCCGACGTCTGGGCATTTGGAGTATTGCTTTGGGAAATTGCTACCTATGGCATGTCCCCTTACCCGGG
AATTGACCTGTCCCAGGTGTATGAGCTGCTAGAGAAGGACTACCGCATGGAGCGCCCAGAAGGCTGCCCA
GAGAAGGTCTATGAACTCATGCGAGCATGTTGGCAGTGGAATCCCTCTGACCGGCCCTCCTTTGCTGAAA
TCCACCAAGCCTTTGAAACAATGTTCCAGGAATCCAGTATCTCAGACGAAGTGGAAAAGGAGCTGGGGAA
ACAAGGCGTCCGTGGGGCTGTGAGTACCTTGCTGCAGGCCCCAGAGCTGCCCACCAAGACGAGGACCTCC
AGGAGAGCTGCAGAGCACAGAGACACCACTGACGTGCCTGAGATGCCTCACTCCAAGGGCCAGGGAGAGA
GCGATCCTCTGGACCATGAGCCTGCCGTGTCTCCATTGCTCCCTCGAAAAGAGCGAGGTCCCCCGGAGGG
CGGCCTGAATGAAGATGAGCGCCTTCTCCCCAAAGACAAAAAGACCAACTTGTTCAGCGCCTTGATCAAG
AAGAAGAAGAAGACAGCCCCAACCCCTCCCAAACGCAGCAGCTCCTTCCGGGAGATGGACGGCCAGCCGG
AGCGCAGAGGGGCCGGCGAGGAAGAGGGCCGAGACATCAGCAACGGGGCACTGGCTTTCACCCCCTTGGA
CACAGCTGACCCAGCCAAGTCCCCAAAGCCCAGCAATGGGGCTGGGGTCCCCAATGGAGCCCTCCGGGAG
TCCGGGGGCTCAGGCTTCCGGTCTCCCCACCTGTGGAAGAAGTCCAGCACGCTGACCAGCAGCCGCCTAG
CCACCGGCGAGGAGGAGGGCGGTGGCAGCTCCAGCAAGCGCTTCCTGCGCTCTTGCTCCGCCTCCTGCGT
TCCCCATGGGGCCAAGGACACGGAGTGGAGGTCAGTCACGCTGCCTCGGGACTTGCAGTCCACGGGAAGA
CAGTTTGACTCGTCCACATTTGGAGGGCACAAAAGTGAGAAGCCGGCTCTGCCTCGGAAGAGGGCAGGGG
AGAACAGGTCTGACCAGGTGACCCGAGGCACAGTAACGCCTCCCCCCAGGCTGGTGAAAAAGAATGAGGA
AGCTGCTGATGAGGTCTTCAAAGACATCATGGAGTCCAGCCCGGGCTCCAGCCCGCCCAACCTGACTCCA
AAACCCCTCCGGCGGCAGGTCACCGTGGCCCCTGCCTCGGGCCTCCCCCACAAGGAAGAAGCTGGAAAGG
GCAGTGCCTTAGGGACCCCTGCTGCAGCTGAGCCAGTGACCCCCACCAGCAAAGCAGGCTCAGGTGCACC
AGGGGGCACCAGCAAGGGCCCCGCCGAGGAGTCCAGAGTGAGGAGGCACAAGCACTCCTCTGAGTCGCCA
GGGAGGGACAAGGGGAAATTGTCCAGGCTCAAACCTGCCCCGCCGCCCCCACCAGCAGCCTCTGCAGGGA
AGGCTGGAGGAAAGCCCTCGCAGAGCCCGAGCCAGGAGGCGGCCGGGGAGGCAGTCCTGGGCGCAAAGAC
AAAAGCCACGAGTCTGGTTGATGCTGTGAACAGTGACGCTGCCAAGCCCAGCCAGCCGGGAGAGGGCCTC
AAAAAGCCCGTGCTCCCGGCCACTCCAAAGCCACAGTCCGCCAAGCCGTCGGGGACCCCCATCAGCCCAG
CCCCCGTTCCCTCCACGTTGCCATCAGCATCCTCGGCCCTGGCAGGGGACCAGCCGTCTTCCACCGCCTT
CATCCCTCTCATATCAACCCGAGTGTCTCTTCGGAAAACCCGCCAGCCTCCAGAGCGGATCGCCAGCGGC
GCCATCACCAAGGGCGTGGTCCTGGACAGCACCGAGGCGCTGTGCCTCGCCATCTCTAGGAACTCCGAGC
AGATGGCCAGCCACAGCGCAGTGCTGGAGGCCGGCAAAAACCTCTACTCGTTCTGCGTGAGCTATGTGGA
TTCCATCCAGCAAATGAGGAACAAGTTTGCCTTCCGAGAGGCCATCAACAAACTGGAGAATAATCTCCGG
GAGCTTCAGATCTGCCCGGCGACAGCAGGCAGTGGTCCAGCGGCCACTCAGGACTTCAGCAAGCTCCTCA
GTTCGGTGAAGGAAATCAGTGACATAGTGCAGAGGTAGCAGCAGTCAGGGGTCAGGTGTCAGGCCCGTCG
GAGCTGCCTGCAGCACATGCGGGCTCGCCCATACCCGTGACAGTGGCTGACAAGGGACTAGTGAGTCAGC
ACCTTGGCCCAGGAGCTCTGCGCCAGGCAGAGCTGAGGGCCCTGTGGAGTCCAGCTCTACTACCTACGTT
TGCACCGCCTGCCCTCCCGCACCTTCCTCCTCCCCGCTCCGTCTCTGTCCTCGAATTTTATCTGTGGAGT
TCCTGCTCCGTGGACTGCAGTCGGCATGCCAGGACCCGCCAGCCCCGCTCCCACCTAGTGCCCCAGACTG
AGCTCTCCAGGCCAGGTGGGAACGGCTGATGTGGACTGTCTTTTTCATTTTTTTCTCTCTGGAGCCCCTC
CTCCCCCGGCTGGGCCTCCTTCTTCCACTTCTCCAAGAATGGAAGCCTGAACTGAGGCCTTGTGTGTCAG
GCCCTCTGCCTGCACTCCCTGGCCTTGCCCGTCGTGTGCTGAAGACATGTTTCAAGAACCGCATTTCGGG
AAGGGCATGCACGGGCATGCACACGGCTGGTCACTCTGCCCTCTGCTGCTGCCCGGGGTGGGGTGCACTC
GCCATTTCCTCACGTGCAGGACAGCTCTTGATTTGGGTGGAAAACAGGGTGCTAAAGCCAACCAGCCTTT
GGGTCCTGGGCAGGTGGGAGCTGAAAAGGATCGAGGCATGGGGCATGTCCTTTCCATCTGTCCACATCCC
CAGAGCCCAGCTCTTGCTCTCTTGTGACGTGCACTGTGAATCCTGGCAAGAAAGCTGGAATTCCGCCCCC
CCCCCCTAACGTTACTGGCCGAAGCCGCTTGGAATAAGGCCGGTGTGCGTTTGTCTATATGTTATTTTCC
ACCATATTGCCGTCTTTTGGCAATGTGAGGGCCCGGAAACCTGGCCCTGTCTTCTTGACGAGCATTCCTA
GGGGTCTTTCCCCTCTCGCCAAAGGAATGCAAGGTCTGTTGAATGTCGTGAAGGAAGCAGTTCCTCTGGA
AGCTTCTTGAAGACAAACAACGTCTGTAGCGACCCTTTGCAGGCAGCGGAACCCCCCACCTGGCGACAGG
TGCCTCTGCGGCCAAAAGCCACGTGTATAAGATACACCTGCAAAGGCGGCACAACCCCAGTGCCACGTTG
TGAGTTGGATAGTTGTGGAAAGAGTCAAATGGCTCTCCTCAAGCGTATTCAACAAGGGGCTGAAGGATGC
CCAGAAGGTACCCCATTGTATGGGATCTGATCTGGGGCCTCGGTGCACATGCTTTACATGTGTTTAGTCG
AGGTTAAAAAAACGTCTAGGCCCCCCGAACCACGGGGACGTGGTTTTCCTTTGAAAAACACGATGATAAT
ATGGCCACAACCATGGACGGGCCGCGCCTGCTGCTGTTGCTGCTTCTGGGGGTGTCCCTTGGAGGTGCCA
AGGAGGCATGCCCCACAGGCCTGTACACACACAGCGGTGAGTGCTGCAAAGCCTGCAACCTGGGCGAGGG
TGTGGCCCAGCCTTGTGGAGCCAACCAGACCGTGTGTGAGCCCTGCCTGGACAGCGTGACGTTCTCCGAC
GTGGTGAGCGCGACCGAGCCGTGCAAGCCGTGCACCGAGTGCGTGGGGCTCCAGAGCATGTCGGCGCCGT
GCGTGGAGGCCGACGACGCCGTGTGCCGCTGCGCCTACGGCTACTACCAGGATGAGACGACTGGGCGCTG
CGAGGCGTGCCGCGTGTGCGAGGCGGGCTCGGGCCTCGTGTTCTCCTGCCAGGACAAGCAGAACACCGTG
TGCGAGGAGTGCCCCGACGGCACGTATTCCGACGAGGCCAACCACGTGGACCCGTGCCTGCCCTGCACCG
TGTGCGAGGACACCGAGCGCCAGCTCCGCGAGTGCACACGCTGGGCCGACGCCGAGTGCGAGGAGATCCC
TGGCCGTTGGATTACACGGTCCACACCCCCAGAGGGCTCGGACAGCACAGCCCCCAGCACCCAGGAGCCT
GAGGCACCTCCAGAACAAGACCTCATAGCCAGCACGGTGGCAGGTGTGGTGACCACAGTGATGGGCAGCT
CCCAGCCCGTGGTGACCCGAGGCACCACCGACAACCTCATCCCTGTCTATTGCTCCATCCTGGCTGCTGT
GGTTGTGGGCCTTGTGGCCTACATAGCCTTCAAGAGGTGGAACAGTCATCGATATCCTCGAGGTCACCGC
GGTCTAGAGTCGACCTGCAGCCAAGCTTATCGATAAAATAAAAGATTTTATTTAGTCTCCAGAAAAAGGG
GGGAATGAAAGACCCCACCTGTAGGTTTGGCAAGCTAGCTTAAGTAACGCCATTTTGCAAGGCATGGAAA
ATACATAACTGAGAATAGAGAAGTTCAGATCAAGGTTAGGAACAGAGAGACAGCAGAATATGGGCCAAAC
AGGATATCTGTGGTAAGCAGTTCCTGCCCCGGCTCAGGGCCAAGAACAGATGGTCCCCAGATGCGGTCCC
GCCCTCAGCAGTTTCTAGAGAACCATCAGATGTTTCCAGGGTGCCCCAAGGACCTGAAATGACCCTGTGC
CTTATTTGAACTAACCAATCAGTTCGCTTCTCGCTTCTGTTCGCGCGCTTCTGCTCCCCGAGCTCAATAA
AAGAGCCCACAACCCCTCACTCGGCGCGCCAGTCCTCCGATAGACTGCGTCGCCCGGGTACCCGTGTATC
CAATAAACCCTCTTGCAGTTGCATCCGACTTGTGGTCTCGCTGTTCCTTGGGAGGGTCTCCTCTGAGTGA
TTGACTACCCGTCAGCGGGGGTCTTTCATGGGTAACAGTTTCTTGAAGTTGGAGAACAACATTCTGAGGG
TAGGAGTCGAATATTAAGTAATCCTGACTCAATTAGCCACTGTTTTGAATCCACATACTCCAATACTCCT
GAAATAGTTCATTATGGACAGCGCAGAAAGAGCTGGGGAGAATTGTGAAATTGTTATCCGCTCACAATTC
CACACAACATACGAGCCGGAAGCATAAAGTGTAAAGCCTGGGGTGCCTAATGAGTGAGCTAACTCACATT
AATTGCGTTGCGCTCACTGCCCGCTTTCCAGTCGGGAAACCTGTCGTGCCAGCTGCATTAATGAATCGGC
CAACGCGCGGGGAGAGGCGGTTTGCGTATTGGGCGCTCTTCCGCTTCCTCGCTCACTGACTCGCTGCGCT
CGGTCGTTCGGCTGCGGCGAGCGGTATCAGCTCACTCAAAGGCGGTAATACGGTTATCCACAGAATCAGG
GGATAACGCAGGAAAGAACATGTGAGCAAAAGGCCAGCAAAAGGCCAGGAACCGTAAAAAGGCCGCGTTG
CTGGCGTTTTTCCATAGGCTCCGCCCCCCTGACGAGCATCACAAAAATCGACGCTCAAGTCAGAGGTGGC
GAAACCCGACAGGACTA
Features (pLannotate 1.2.2; 21 found; start..end, strand, type, name):
    681..1541    -  CDS            AmpR: β-lactamase; bla; confers resistance to ampicillin, carbenicillin, and related antibiotics
   1542..1646    -  promoter       AmpR promoter: bla
   1741..1776    +  CDS            rop (fragment): Rop protein, which maintains plasmids at low copy number; rop
   1878..1977    +  misc_feature   bom (fragment): basis of mobility region from pBR322
   1983..2132    -  CDS            lacZα (fragment): LacZα fragment of β-galactosidase; lacZ fragment
   2132..2333    -  CDS            TcR (fragment): tetracycline efflux protein; tet; confers resistance to tetracycline
   2334..2432    +  CDS            env (fragment): murine leukemia virus gPr80 envelope polyprotein precursor; env; proteolytically cleaved into gp70SU and p15TM subunits
   2474..2990    +  LTR            5' LTR: 5' long terminal repeat from murine embryonic stem cell virus
   3054..3395    +  misc_feature   MESV Ψ: packaging signal of murine embryonic stem cell virus
   3462..3878    +  CDS            gag (truncated): truncated Moloney murine leukemia virus (MMLV) gag gene lacking the start codon
   4023..6803    +  CDS            BCR (fragment): BCR_HUMAN - Also known as BCR1, D22S11. Experimental evidence at protein level: Swiss-Prot protein existence level 1. Protein with a unique structure having two opposing regulatory activities toward small GTP-binding proteins. The C-terminus is a GTPase-activating protein (GAP) domain which stimulates GTP hydrolysis by RAC1, RAC2 and CDC42. Accelerates the intrinsic rate of GTP hydrolysis of RAC1 or CDC42, leading to down-regulation of the active GTP-bound form (PubMed:7479768, PubMed:1903516, PubMed:17116687). The central Dbl homology (DH) domain functions as guanine nucleotide exchange facto
   6777..10115   +  CDS            ABL1: ABL1_HUMAN - Also known as ABL, JTK7. Experimental evidence at protein level: Swiss-Prot protein existence level 1. Non-receptor tyrosine-protein kinase that plays a role in many key processes linked to cell growth and survival such as cytoskeleton remodeling in response to extracellular stimuli, cell motility and adhesion, receptor endocytosis, autophagy, DNA damage response and apoptosis. Coordinates actin remodeling through tyrosine phosphorylation of proteins controlling cytoskeleton dynamics like WASF3 (involved in branch formation); ANXA1 (involved in membrane anchoring); DBN1, DBNL, CTT
  11017..11479   +  misc_feature   IRES: internal ribosome entry site (IRES) of the encephalomyocarditis virus (EMCV)
  11493..12296   +  CDS            NGFR (fragment): TNR16_HUMAN - Also known as TNFRSF16. Experimental evidence at protein level: Swiss-Prot protein existence level 1. Low affinity receptor which can bind to NGF, BDNF, NTF3, and NTF4. Forms a heterodimeric receptor with SORCS2 that binds the precursor forms of NGF, BDNF and NTF3 with high affinity, and has much lower affinity for mature NGF and BDNF (PubMed:24908487). Plays an important role in differentiation and survival of specific neuronal populations during development (By similarity). Can mediate cell survival as well as cell death of neural cells. Plays a role in the inactivation of RHOA
  12323..12340   +  misc_feature   MCS (fragment): pUC18/19 multiple cloning site
  12395..12909   +  LTR            3' LTR: 3' long terminal repeat from murine embryonic stem cell virus
  13069..13091   -  protein_bind   lac operator (fragment): The lac repressor binds to the lac operator to inhibit transcription in E. coli. This inhibition can be relieved by adding lactose or isopropyl-β-D-thiogalactopyranoside (IPTG). lac repressor encoded by lacI
  13095..13125   -  promoter       lac promoter: promoter for the E. coli lac operon
  13140..13161   -  protein_bind   CAP binding site: CAP binding activates transcription in the presence of cAMP. E. coli catabolite activator protein
  13174..13266   -  CDS            lacI (fragment): lac repressor; lacI; The lac repressor binds to the lac operator to inhibit transcription in E. coli. This inhibition can be relieved by adding lactose or isopropyl-β-D-thiogalactopyranoside (IPTG).
  13449..510     -  rep_origin     ori (across the origin): high-copy-number ColE1/pMB1/pBR322/pUC origin of replication
