[The description below was written by a language model from this plasmid's Addgene catalogue record and pLannotate feature annotations shown in this document.]
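Description:
NGFR P210 is a 13.5 kb gammaretroviral expression plasmid that delivers the human BCR-ABL (p210) fusion oncogene into mammalian cells. The backbone is a lab-built vector called NGFR. It is propagated in E. coli as a high-copy plasmid through a ColE1/pUC-type origin and is selected with ampicillin via the β-lactamase gene. The annotation also detects short remnants of pBR322- and pUC-derived sequences (rop, bom, tetracycline resistance, lacZα, lacI and lac promoter/operator fragments). These appear to be cloning leftovers rather than functional elements.

The proviral cassette is flanked by 5′ and 3′ long terminal repeats annotated as murine embryonic stem cell virus type. A Ψ packaging signal and a truncated gag segment lacking its start codon follow the 5′ LTR, and together they support encapsidation of the vector RNA when viral proteins are supplied in trans by a packaging system. No separate internal promoter is annotated, so transcription is presumably driven by the 5′ LTR. The roughly 7.2 kb insert consists of an N-terminal portion of BCR joined to ABL1, described in the record as the "complete" bcr/abl fusion. An EMCV IRES downstream directs translation of an NGFR fragment from the same transcript. The record lists the IRES and NGFR under tags, but this is a bicistronic arrangement and not a protein fusion. The partial NGFR most likely serves as a cell-surface marker for identifying or sorting transduced cells.

The associated publication concerns the bcr domains required to induce a chronic myelogenous leukemia-like disease in mice. This suggests the construct served as the full-length p210 vector for retroviral transduction in such murine leukemia models.
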