Addgene plasmid #27486: NGFR P210
Depositing lab: Warren Pear. Depositing organization: University of Pennsylvania. Publication: The coiled-coil domain and Tyr177 of bcr are required to induce a murine chronic myelogenous leukemia-like disease by bcr/abl. He Y, Wertheim JA, Xu L, Miller JP, Karnell FG, Choi JK, Ren R, Pear WS.. Blood. 2002 Apr 15;99(8):2957-68. 10.1182/blood.V99.8.2957 PubMed 11929787.
Backbone
  Vector backbone: NGFR
  Backbone manufacturer: Warren Pear Lab
  Vector type: Mammalian Expression, Retroviral
Growth in bacteria
  Bacterial resistance: Ampicillin, 100 μg/mL
  Growth temperature: 37°C
  Growth strain: DH5alpha
  Copy number: High Copy
Gene/Insert
  Gene/Insert name: bcr/abl (P210) (alt name: bcr/abl)
  Species: H. sapiens (human)
  Insert size (bp): 7200
  Mutation: Contains the "complete" bcr/abl fusion
  Entrez Gene: ABL1 (a.k.a. ABL, BCR-ABL, CHDSKM, JTK7, bcr/abl, c-ABL, c-ABL1, p150, v-abl); BCR (a.k.a. ALL, BCR1, CML, D22S11, D22S662, PHL)
  Tag / fusion protein: IRES (C terminal on insert); NFGR (C terminal on insert)
  Cloning method: Restriction Enzyme
  Sequencing primers: 5′ pLXSN 5'
Terms and licenses: Academic/Nonprofit Terms; Industry Terms: Not Available to Industry
How to cite: NGFR P210 was a gift from Warren Pear (Addgene plasmid # 27486 ; http://n2t.net/addgene:27486 ; RRID:Addgene_27486)
