>Addgene plasmid #27486 | NGFR P210 | addgene partial sequence | sequence record 33864 | 27486 with hABL1-R (gttggggtcattttcactgg)
CGAGTTCTGGATCACGAGCGGCTTCCTCAGACCCTGAGGCTCAAAGTCAGATGCTACTGGCCGCTGAAGG
GCTTTTGAACTCTGCTTAAATCCAGTGGCTGAGTGGACGATGACATTCAGAAACCCATAGAGCCCCGGAG
ACTCATCATCTTCCTTATTGATGGTCAGCGGAATGCTGTGGACAGTCTGGAGTTTCACACACGAGTTGGT
CAGCATCTGCAGCTCCACGGATGTCAGGGAGAAGCTTCTGAAACACTTCTTCTGCTGCTCCCGGATGTTC
TCCCTCCACTCTGCACGCTCATAGTCAGAGGAGATCAGGAACGTGTAACTCTTGCCGTTGCGGCTGTGCA
CCCTGAAGGCCATGCTGGGAGACATAAGCAGCAGCAGTGACTCCTGCTCCGACAGCTTCTTCTTCAGCCT
CTCCGTAGCCTTGCTGCCCTTGTTCGCCCTCTTCTCTCTCTGGATGTCACTCTTGATCTGGGAGATCTTG
ATCTTCAAAGCGTCCAGCTCCTCATCGGGCACCAGGGGGATGTTGGGCACTGCCTCCAGTTCATCCACCA
TCTGGAAGCTGAGATCCGTGAGCGGAATGTACCATTTGCAGTCATACTGCTGCGTTTTGCCTCCGCTCTG
CTTCTTGAGCTTGGTGCAGAGAAGCAGGTCGGTGAACAGGAAGACGTGGCGCAGCTTGCGGGCCCCCTCC
ACCAGCTCCACCATGAAGCTGTCCTTCAGCAGCTGCCGGTGCTCTCCCTTCTTCACCGTCATGGACTGCC
GTCGGGGTGTGATCTCCTCATTGATGCTGGACAGGAAGTTCTGTGAGATGCGGA
