>Addgene plasmid #27486 | NGFR P210 | addgene partial sequence | sequence record 33865 | 27486 with pBABE-5
AGGCCGCCGCGCCGCCGCTGAGACGGGCCCCGCGCGCAGCCCGGCGGCGCAGGTAAGGCCGGCCGCGCCA
TGGTGGACCCGGTGGGCTTCGCGGAGGCGTGGAAGGCGCAGTTCCCGGACTCAGAGCCCCCGCGCATGGA
GCTGCGCTCAGTGGGCGACATCGAGCAGGAGCTGGAGCGCTGCAAGGCCTCCATTCGGCGCCTGGAGCAG
GAGGTGAACCAGGAGCGCTTCCGCATGATCTACCTGCAGACGTTGCTGGCCAAGGAAAAGAAGAGCTATG
ACCGGCAGCGATGGGGCTTCCGGCGCGCGGCGCAGGCCCCCGACGGCGCCTCCGAGCCCCGAGCGTCCGC
GTCGCGCCCGCAGCCAGCGCCCGCCGACGGAGCCGACCCGCCGCCCGCCGAGGAGCCCGAGGCCCGGCCC
GACGGCGAGGGTTCTCCGGGTAAGGCCAGGCCCGGGACCGCCCGCAGGCCCGGGGCAGCCGCGTCGGGGG
AACGGGACGACCGGGGACCCCCCGCCAGCGTGGCGGCGCTCAGGTCCAACTTCGAGCGGATCCGCAAGGG
CCATGGCCAGCCCGGGGCGGA
