>Addgene plasmid #27486 | NGFR P210 | addgene partial sequence | sequence record 33866 | 27486 with IRES-F (5' TGGCTCTCCTCAAGCGTATT 3')
ATTGTATGGGATCTGATCTGGGGCCTCGGTGCACATGCTTTACATGTGTTTAGTCGAGGTTAAAAAAACG
TCTAGGCCCCCCGAACCACGGGGACGTGGTTTTCCTTTGAAAAACACGATGATAATATGGCCACAACCAT
GGACGGGCCGCGCCTGCTGCTGTTGCTGCTTCTGGGGGTGTCCCTTGGAGGTGCCAAGGAGGCATGCCCC
ACAGGCCTGTACACACACAGCGGTGAGTGCTGCAAAGCCTGCAACCTGGGCGAGGGTGTGGCCCAGCCTT
GTGGAGCCAACCAGACCGTGTGTGAGCCCTGCCTGGACAGCGTGACGTTCTCCGACGTGGTGAGCGCGAC
CGAGCCGTGCAAGCCGTGCACCGAGTGCGTGGGGCTCCAGAGCATGTCGGCGCCGTGCGTGGAGGCCGAC
GACGCCGTGTGCCGCTGCGCCTACGGCTACTACCAGGATGAGACGACTGGGCGCTGCGAGGCGTGCCGCG
TGTGCGAGGCGGGCTCGGGCCTCGTGTTCTCCTGCCAGGACAAGCAGAACACCGTGTGCGAGGAGTGCCC
CGACGGCACGTATTCCGACGAGGCCAACCACGTGGACCCGTGCCTGCCCTGCACCGTGTGCGAGGACACC
GAGCGCCAGCTCCGCGAGTGCACACGCTGGGCCGACGCCGAGTGCGAGGAGATCCCTGGCCGTTGGATTA
CACGGTCCACACCCCCAGA
